Addgene plasmid #91832: pDD398
Purpose: AID NT-tag linker donor for the SapTrap cloning system
Depositing lab: Bob Goldstein. Depositing organization: University of North Carolina at Chapel Hill. Publication: SapTrap assembly of repair templates for Cas9-triggered homologous recombination with a self-excising cassette. Dickinson D, Slabodnick M, Chen A, Goldstein B. MicroPubl Biol. 2018 May 1;2018:10.17912/W2KT0N. doi: 10.17912/W2KT0N. PubMed 32550377.
Backbone
  Vector backbone: pMLS280
  Backbone manufacturer: Erik Jorgensen lab (Addgene #73738)
  Vector type: Worm Expression, CRISPR
Growth in bacteria
  Bacterial resistance: Kanamycin, 50 μg/mL
  Growth temperature: 37°C
  Growth strain: DH5alpha
  Copy number: High Copy
Gene/Insert
  Gene/Insert name: Auxin-inducible degron (AID)
  Species: A. thaliana (mustard weed)
  Insert size (bp): 138
  Cloning method: Restriction Enzyme; 5′ cloning site Unknown (unknown if destroyed); 3′ cloning site Unknown (unknown if destroyed)
  Sequencing primers: 5′ T7; 3′ T3
Terms and licenses: Academic/Nonprofit Terms; Industry Terms: Not Available to Industry
How to cite: pDD398 was a gift from Bob Goldstein (Addgene plasmid # 91832 ; http://n2t.net/addgene:91832 ; RRID:Addgene_91832)
