[The description below was written by a language model from this plasmid's Addgene catalogue record and pLannotate feature annotations shown in this document.]
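Description:
pDD398 is a small (about 2.7 kb) bacterial donor plasmid for the SapTrap modular cloning system, built on the pMLS280 backbone and catalogued as a worm expression/CRISPR vector. It is not an expression construct in its own right. It serves as a parts plasmid that supplies the "NT-tag linker" module, in this case an auxin-inducible degron (AID), for one-pot assembly of homologous repair templates. It is maintained in E. coli at high copy through a ColE1/pUC-type origin and selected with kanamycin via the aph(3')-Ia KanR gene.

The payload is a 138 bp AID sequence from Arabidopsis thaliana, annotated as the mini-AID minimal degron derived from the auxin-responsive IAA17 protein. When fused to a protein of interest, this degron directs auxin-dependent degradation in cells that also express the TIR1 F-box protein, which this plasmid does not carry. In the feature table the degron is bracketed by attB1 and attB2 Gateway-type sites. Outside these lie fragments of a pBluescript multiple cloning site and opposing T7 and T3 promoters, whose matching primers are the ones listed for sequencing the insert. The rrnB T1 and T2 terminators and short lacI and lacZα fragments are backbone remnants with no stated function. The record does not annotate the SapI sites that release the module during SapTrap assembly, and the cloning sites are listed as unknown.

According to the associated publication title, the plasmid is used to assemble repair templates for Cas9-triggered homologous recombination with a self-excising selection cassette. This allows the degron to be knocked into endogenous worm genes for conditional, auxin-controlled protein depletion.
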