Features (pLannotate 1.2.2; 13 found; start..end, strand, type, name):
    121..213     +  CDS            lacI (fragment): lac repressor; lacI; The lac repressor binds to the lac operator to inhibit transcription in E. coli. This inhibition can be relieved by adding lactose or isopropyl-β-D-thiogalactopyranoside (IPTG).
    268..295     -  terminator     rrnB T2 terminator: transcription terminator T2 from the E. coli rrnB gene
    427..470     +  terminator     rrnB T1 terminator: Escherichia coli rrnB; transcription terminator T1 from the E. coli rrnB gene
    517..555     -  CDS            lacZα (fragment): LacZα fragment of β-galactosidase; lacZ fragment
    563..581     +  promoter       T7 promoter: promoter for bacteriophage T7 RNA polymerase
    590..634     -  misc_feature   MCS (fragment): pBluescript multiple cloning site
    639..663     +  protein_bind   attB1: mutant version of attB; recombination site for the Gateway® BP reaction BP Clonase™
    673..806     +  CDS            mini-AID (fragment): minimal degron from the auxin-responsive IAA17 protein of Arabidopsis thaliana (Kubota et al., 2013) acts as an auxin-inducible degron (AID) in the presence of TIR1
    818..842     -  protein_bind   attB2: mutant version of attB; recombination site for the Gateway® BP reaction BP Clonase™
    847..909     -  misc_feature   MCS (fragment): pBluescript multiple cloning site
    922..940     -  promoter       T3 promoter: promoter for bacteriophage T3 RNA polymerase
   1090..1899    +  CDS            KanR: aminoglycoside phosphotransferase; aph(3')-Ia; confers resistance to kanamycin in bacteria or G418 (Geneticin®) in eukaryotes
   2046..2634    +  rep_origin     ori: high-copy-number ColE1/pMB1/pBR322/pUC origin of replication
>Addgene plasmid #91832 | pDD398 | addgene full sequence | sequence record 178585 | Addgene NGS Result
CTTTCCTGCGTTATCCCCTGATTCTGTGGATAACCGTATTACCGCCTTTGAGTGAGCTGATACCGCTCGC
CGCAGCCGAACGACCGAGCGCAGCGAGTCAGTGAGCGAGGAAGCGGAAGAGCGCCCAATACGCAAACCGC
CTCTCCCCGCGCGTTGGCCGATTCATTAATGCAGCTGGCACGACAGGTTTCCCGACTGGAAAGCGGGCAG
TGAGCGCAACGCAATTAATACGCGTACCGCTAGCCAGGAAGAGTTTGTAGAAACGCAAAAAGGCCATCCG
TCAGGATGGCCTTCTGCTTAGTTTGATGCCTGGCAGTTTATGGCGGGCGTCCTGCCCGCCACCCTCCGGG
CCGTTGCTTCACAACGTTCAAATCCGCTCCCGGCGGATTTGTCCTACTCAGGAGAGCGTTCACCGACAAA
CAACAGATAAAACGAAAGGCCCAGTCTTCCGACTGAGCCTTTCGTTTTATTTGATGCCTGGCAGTTCCCT
ACTCTCGCGTTAACGCTAGCATGGATGTTTTCCCAGTCACGACGTTGTAAAACGACGGCCAGTGAGCGCG
CGTAATACGACTCACTATAGGGCGAATTGGGTACCGGGCCCCCCCTCGAGGTCGACGGTATCGATAAGCT
TGATGGGGACAAGTTTGTACAAAAAAGCAGGCTGCTCTTCGGGTCCTAAAGATCCAGCCAAACCTCCGGC
CAAGGCACAAGTTGTGGGATGGCCACCGGTGAGATCATACCGGAAGAACGTGATGGTTTCCTGCCAAAAA
TCAAGCGGTGGCCCGGAGGCGGCGGCGTTCGTGAAGACGCGAAGAGCACCCAGCTTTCTTGTACAAAGTG
GTCCCCATCGAATTCCTGCAGCCCGGGGGATCCACTAGTTCTAGAGCGGCCGCCACCGCGGTGGAGCTCC
AGCTTTTGTTCCCTTTAGTGAGGGTTAATTGCGCGCTTGGCGTAATCATGGTCATAGCTGTTTCCTGGCA
GCTCTGGCCCGTGTCTCAAAATCTCTGATGTTACATTGCACAAGATAAAAATATATCATCATGAACAATA
AAACTGTCTGCTTACATAAACAGTAATACAAGGGGTGTTATGAGCCATATTCAACGGGAAACGTCGAGGC
CGCGATTAAATTCCAACATGGATGCTGATTTATATGGGTATAAATGGGCTCGCGATAATGTCGGGCAATC
AGGTGCGACAATCTATCGCTTGTATGGGAAGCCCGATGCGCCAGAGTTGTTTCTGAAACATGGCAAAGGT
AGCGTTGCCAATGATGTTACAGATGAGATGGTCAGACTAAACTGGCTGACGGAATTTATGCCTCTTCCGA
CCATCAAGCATTTTATCCGTACTCCTGATGATGCATGGTTACTCACCACTGCGATCCCCGGAAAAACAGC
ATTCCAGGTATTAGAAGAATATCCTGATTCAGGTGAAAATATTGTTGATGCGCTGGCAGTGTTCCTGCGC
CGGTTGCATTCGATTCCTGTTTGTAATTGTCCTTTTAACAGCGATCGCGTATTTCGTCTCGCTCAGGCGC
AATCACGAATGAATAACGGTTTGGTTGATGCGAGTGATTTTGATGACGAGCGTAATGGCTGGCCTGTTGA
ACAAGTCTGGAAAGAAATGCATAAACTTTTGCCATTCTCACCGGATTCAGTCGTCACTCATGGTGATTTC
TCACTTGATAACCTTATTTTTGACGAGGGGAAATTAATAGGTTGTATTGATGTTGGACGAGTCGGAATCG
CAGACCGATACCAGGATCTTGCCATCCTATGGAACTGCCTCGGTGAGTTTTCTCCTTCATTACAGAAACG
GCTTTTTCAAAAATATGGTATTGATAATCCTGATATGAATAAATTGCAGTTTCATTTGATGCTCGATGAG
TTTTTCTAATCAGAATTGGTTAATTGGTTGTAACACTGGCAGAGCATTACGCTGACTTGACGGGACGGCG
CAAGCTCATGACCAAAATCCCTTAACGTGAGTTACGCGTCGTTCCACTGAGCGTCAGACCCCGTAGAAAA
GATCAAAGGATCTTCTTGAGATCCTTTTTTTCTGCGCGTAATCTGCTGCTTGCAAACAAAAAAACCACCG
CTACCAGCGGTGGTTTGTTTGCCGGATCAAGAGCTACCAACTCTTTTTCCGAAGGTAACTGGCTTCAGCA
GAGCGCAGATACCAAATACTGTTCTTCTAGTGTAGCCGTAGTTAGGCCACCACTTCAAGAACTCTGTAGC
ACCGCCTACATACCTCGCTCTGCTAATCCTGTTACCAGTGGCTGCTGCCAGTGGCGATAAGTCGTGTCTT
ACCGGGTTGGACTCAAGACGATAGTTACCGGATAAGGCGCAGCGGTCGGGCTGAACGGGGGGTTCGTGCA
CACAGCCCAGCTTGGAGCGAACGACCTACACCGAACTGAGATACCTACAGCGTGAGCTATGAGAAAGCGC
CACGCTTCCCGAAGGGAGAAAGGCGGACAGGTATCCGGTAAGCGGCAGGGTCGGAACAGGAGAGCGCACG
AGGGAGCTTCCAGGGGGAAACGCCTGGTATCTTTATAGTCCTGTCGGGTTTCGCCACCTCTGACTTGAGC
GTCGATTTTTGTGATGCTCGTCAGGGGGGCGGAGCCTATGGAAAAACGCCAGCAACGCGGCCTTTTTACG
GTTCCTGGCCTTTTGCTGGCCTTTTGCTCACATGTT
